Addgene plasmid #185511: pCS2-foxd4l1.1-AB1-myc
Purpose: Expression of Xenopus laevis foxd4
Depositing lab: Sally Moody. Depositing organization: George Washington University. Publication: Specific domains of FoxD4/5 activate and repress neural transcription factor genes to control the progression of immature neural ectoderm to differentiating neural plate. Neilson KM, Klein SL, Mhaske P, Mood K, Daar IO, Moody SA. Dev Biol. 2012 May 15;365(2):363-75. doi: 10.1016/j.ydbio.2012.03.004. Epub 2012 Mar 10. PubMed 22425621.
Backbone
  Vector backbone: pCS2+
  Vector type: In vitro transcription
Growth in bacteria
  Bacterial resistance: Ampicillin, 100 μg/mL
  Growth temperature: 37°C
  Growth strain: DH5alpha
  Copy number: High Copy
Gene/Insert
  Gene/Insert name: foxd4l1.1 (alt name: foxd5)
  Species: X. laevis (frog)
  Insert size (bp): 1160
  Mutation: deletion of IDILGE in acidic blob
  Tag / fusion protein: myc (N terminal on insert)
  Cloning method: Restriction Enzyme; 5′ cloning site unknown (unknown if destroyed)
Terms and licenses: Academic/Nonprofit Terms; Industry Terms: Not Available to Industry
How to cite: pCS2-foxd4l1.1-AB1-myc was a gift from Sally Moody (Addgene plasmid # 185511 ; http://n2t.net/addgene:185511 ; RRID:Addgene_185511)
