[The description below was written by a language model from this plasmid's Addgene catalogue record and pLannotate feature annotations shown in this document.]
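Description:
pCS2-foxd4l1.1-AB1-myc is a pCS2+-based plasmid of about 5.4 kb for making synthetic mRNA by in vitro transcription, and potentially for direct expression in vertebrate cells. It encodes a mutant form of the Xenopus laevis forkhead transcription factor foxd4l1.1 (also called foxd5). It is maintained in E. coli as a high-copy plasmid through a ColE1/pUC-type origin and selected with ampicillin via the β-lactamase gene. An f1 origin and remnants of lac regulatory, lacI and lacZα sequences are also carried over from the backbone.

The expression unit follows the usual pCS2 layout. The simian cytomegalovirus IE94 enhancer/promoter lies upstream of a bacteriophage SP6 promoter, so the same cassette can be driven by RNA polymerase II in cells or by SP6 polymerase in vitro. Downstream are six tandem Myc epitope repeats placed at the N terminus of the foxd5-a coding sequence, which allow the protein to be detected with anti-Myc antibodies. An SV40 polyadenylation signal follows the insert, with a T7 promoter fragment and a T3 promoter on the opposite strand flanking that region. The "AB1" designation refers to a deletion of six residues (IDILGE) within the protein's acidic blob domain. The catalogued insert size of 1160 bp is somewhat larger than the annotated foxd5-a coding segment alone. The cloning sites used are not recorded.

The stated purpose is expression of Xenopus foxd4. The associated study concerns how specific domains of FoxD4/5 activate or repress neural transcription factor genes, which suggests the construct serves as a domain-deletion variant for structure–function analysis.
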