Features (pLannotate 1.2.2; 21 found; start..end, strand, type, name):
     35..53      +  promoter       SP6 promoter: promoter for bacteriophage SP6 RNA polymerase
    103..132     +  CDS            Myc: Myc (human c-Myc proto-oncogene) epitope tag
    142..171     +  CDS            Myc: Myc (human c-Myc proto-oncogene) epitope tag
    181..210     +  CDS            Myc: Myc (human c-Myc proto-oncogene) epitope tag
    220..249     +  CDS            Myc: Myc (human c-Myc proto-oncogene) epitope tag
    259..288     +  CDS            Myc: Myc (human c-Myc proto-oncogene) epitope tag
    322..351     +  CDS            Myc: Myc (human c-Myc proto-oncogene) epitope tag
    364..1401    +  CDS            foxd5-a: FXD5A_XENLA - Also known as foxd5a From Xenopus laevis (African clawed frog).
   1412..1429    -  promoter       T7 promoter (fragment): promoter for bacteriophage T7 RNA polymerase
   1434..1568    -  polyA_signal   SV40 poly(A) signal: SV40 polyadenylation signal
   1681..1699    -  promoter       T3 promoter: promoter for bacteriophage T3 RNA polymerase
   1744..1760    -  protein_bind   lac operator: The lac repressor binds to the lac operator to inhibit transcription in E. coli. This inhibition can be relieved by adding lactose or isopropyl-β-D-thiogalactopyranoside (IPTG). lac repressor encoded by lacI
   1768..1798    -  promoter       lac promoter: promoter for the E. coli lac operon
   1813..1834    -  protein_bind   CAP binding site: CAP binding activates transcription in the presence of cAMP. E. coli catabolite activator protein
   1847..1939    -  CDS            lacI (fragment): lac repressor; lacI; The lac repressor binds to the lac operator to inhibit transcription in E. coli. This inhibition can be relieved by adding lactose or isopropyl-β-D-thiogalactopyranoside (IPTG).
   2122..2710    -  rep_origin     ori: high-copy-number ColE1/pMB1/pBR322/pUC origin of replication
   2881..3741    -  CDS            AmpR: β-lactamase; bla; confers resistance to ampicillin, carbenicillin, and related antibiotics
   3742..3846    -  promoter       AmpR promoter: bla
   3899..4327    -  rep_origin     f1 ori (sequence partly withheld): f1 bacteriophage origin of replication; arrow indicates direction of (+) strand synthesis
   4332..4398    -  CDS            lacZα (fragment): LacZα fragment of β-galactosidase; lacZ fragment
   4405..5382    +  promoter       CMV IE94 promoter: enhancer/promoter region of simian cytomegalovirus major immediate early transcription unit IE94
>Addgene plasmid #185511 | pCS2-foxd4l1.1-AB1-myc | addgene full sequence | sequence record 366351 | Addgene NGS Result
CGCCATTCTGCCTGGGGACGTCGGAGCAAGCTTGATTTAGGTGACACTATAGAATACAAGCTACTTGTTC
TTTTTGCAGGATCCCATCGATTTAAAGCTATGGAGCAAAAGCTCATTTCTGAAGAGGACTTGAATGAAAT
GGAGCAAAAGCTCATTTCTGAAGAGGACTTGAATGAAATGGAGCAAAAGCTCATTTCTGAAGAGGACTTG
AATGAAATGGAGCAAAAGCTCATTTCTGAAGAGGACTTGAATGAAATGGAGCAAAAGCTCATTTCTGAAG
AGGACTTGAATGAAATGGAGAGCTTGGGCGACCTCACCATGGAGCAAAAGCTCATTTCTGAAGAGGACTT
GAATTCAAGGCCTATGAGCTTTAGCCAGGAGTCTGGTGCCCATCATCACCCCCAGGATTATGCAGGACTT
TCTGATGAGGAGGATGAAGATGATCCCTGCAGCCTAAAGTCACACTTTTACCTACAGCCCACACATTCAG
TGATGGGGGACAGTGAGATGCTGAGTCCTTCCAAGCTCAGCTGCACTGAAAGTGAGAGTGATTCCTCTGG
AGAGAGTGAAGGAGGTACTTCTAAAGACTCCTCAACCACCCCAACTGGTAGCAAAGCCAAAAGGACTCTG
GTAAAGCCTCCTTACTCTTACATTGCTCTAATCACCATGGCTATCCTGCAGAGTCCCCACAAGAAACTGA
CTCTCAGTGGCATCTGTGATTTTATCAGCAGCAAGTTCCCTTACTACAAGGACAAGTTCCCTGCTTGGCA
GAATTCCATCAGGCACAACCTGTCCCTTAATGACTGCTTTATTAAAATACCACGGGAACCAGGAAATCCG
GGAAAAGGCAATTATTGGACACTGGACCCTGCTTCTGAGGACATGTTTGATAACGGAAGCTTCCTTAGAA
GGAGGAAAAGGTTTAAGAGGCACCAACAGGAGTTCTTTAAGGATGGACTCATGATGTACAACTCTCTGCC
TTACTACAGACCCTACAGTGCTATCCAACCTCAGCCAGTGCTCCAGCAGACTTCACTGACATGCATGGCA
ATACCAGAGACCTTGCCCATGTCAACTCACCTTGCACCCTACCCAGACATAAAGAGGAAGGTTTCTTACC
CTGCCCAGGGGGTACACAGGGGTTTTAAAGCCCAGGATGCTGATAACCATCCCAATAATTCACAGAGCAA
ATGTTCATTCAGTATTGAGAACATCATGAGGAAACCCAAGGAGCCAGAGCCAAATATTCAAAGCTTCAAC
TCACACTGGAACTATAATCATGTATTCCAGAGGCCAAGTTCCTGCCTTCTCCCAGCTGTGCTTAACTTAT
CCACTGGCCCTCTGCTAGCCAATACTCAGGGTGCCAGGCAATACAACCTCATACAATTCCCTGGGTGTTA
CTGATCTAGAACTATAGTGAGTCGTATTACGTAGATCCAGACATGATAAGATACATTGATGAGTTTGGAC
AAACCACAACTAGAATGCAGTGAAAAAAATGCTTTATTTGTGAAATTTGTGATGCTATTGCTTTATTTGT
AACCATTATAAGCTGCAATAAACAAGTTAACAACAACAATTGCATTCATTTTATGTTTCAGGTTCAGGGG
GAGGTGTGGGAGGTTTTTTAATTCGCGGCCGCGGCGCCAATGCATTGGGCCCGGTACCCAGCTTTTGTTC
CCTTTAGTGAGGGTTAATTGCGCGCTTGGCGTAATCATGGTCATAGCTGTTTCCTGTGTGAAATTGTTAT
CCGCTCACAATTCCACACAACATACGAGCCGGGAGCATAAAGTGTAAAGCCTGGGGTGCCTAATGAGTGA
GCTAACTCACATTAATTGCGTTGCGCTCACTGCCCGCTTTCCAGTCGGGAAACCTGTCGTGCCAGCTGCA
TTAATGAATCGGCCAACGCGCGGGGAGAGGCGGTTTGCGTATTGGGCGCTCTTCCGCTTCCTCGCTCACT
GACTCGCTGCGCTCGGTCGTTCGGCTGCGGCGAGCGGTATCAGCTCACTCAAAGGCGGTAATACGGTTAT
CCACAGAATCAGGGGATAACGCAGGAAAGAACATGTGAGCAAAAGGCCAGCAAAAGGCCAGGAACCGTAA
AAAGGCCGCGTTGCTGGCGTTTTTCCATAGGCTCCGCCCCCCTGACGAGCATCACAAAAATCGACGCTCA
AGTCAGAGGTGGCGAAACCCGACAGGACTATAAAGATACCAGGCGTTTCCCCCTGGAAGCTCCCTCGTGC
GCTCTCCTGTTCCGACCCTGCCGCTTACCGGATACCTGTCCGCCTTTCTCCCTTCGGGAAGCGTGGCGCT
TTCTCATAGCTCACGCTGTAGGTATCTCAGTTCGGTGTAGGTCGTTCGCTCCAAGCTGGGCTGTGTGCAC
GAACCCCCCGTTCAGCCCGACCGCTGCGCCTTATCCGGTAACTATCGTCTTGAGTCCAACCCGGTAAGAC
ACGACTTATCGCCACTGGCAGCAGCCACTGGTAACAGGATTAGCAGAGCGAGGTATGTAGGCGGTGCTAC
AGAGTTCTTGAAGTGGTGGCCTAACTACGGCTACACTAGAAGAACAGTATTTGGTATCTGCGCTCTGCTG
AAGCCAGTTACCTTCGGAAAAAGAGTTGGTAGCTCTTGATCCGGCAAACAAACCACCGCTGGTAGCGGTG
GTTTTTTTGTTTGCAAGCAGCAGATTACGCGCAGAAAAAAAGGATCTCAAGAAGATCCTTTGATCTTTTC
TACGGGGTCTGACGCTCAGTGGAACGAAAACTCACGTTAAGGGATTTTGGTCATGAGATTATCAAAAAGG
ATCTTCACCTAGATCCTTTTAAATTAAAAATGAAGTTTTAAATCAATCTAAAGTATATATGAGTAAACTT
GGTCTGACAGTTACCAATGCTTAATCAGTGAGGCACCTATCTCAGCGATCTGTCTATTTCGTTCATCCAT
AGTTGCCTGACTCCCCGTCGTGTAGATAACTACGATACGGGAGGGCTTACCATCTGGCCCCAGTGCTGCA
ATGATACCGCGAGACCCACGCTCACCGGCTCCAGATTTATCAGCAATAAACCAGCCAGCCGGAAGGGCCG
AGCGCAGAAGTGGTCCTGCAACTTTATCCGCCTCCATCCAGTCTATTAATTGTTGCCGGGAAGCTAGAGT
AAGTAGTTCGCCAGTTAATAGTTTGCGCAACGTTGTTGCCATTGCTACAGGCATCGTGGTGTCACGCTCG
TCGTTTGGTATGGCTTCATTCAGCTCCGGTTCCCAACGATCAAGGCGAGTTACATGATCCCCCATGTTGT
GCAAAAAAGCGGTTAGCTCCTTCGGTCCTCCGATCGTTGTCAGAAGTAAGTTGGCCGCAGTGTTATCACT
CATGGTTATGGCAGCACTGCATAATTCTCTTACTGTCATGCCATCCGTAAGATGCTTTTCTGTGACTGGT
GAGTACTCAACCAAGTCATTCTGAGAATAGTGTATGCGGCGACCGAGTTGCTCTTGCCCGGCGTCAATAC
GGGATAATACCGCGCCACATAGCAGAACTTTAAAAGTGCTCATCATTGGAAAACGTTCTTCGGGGCGAAA
ACTCTCAAGGATCTTACCGCTGTTGAGATCCAGTTCGATGTAACCCACTCGTGCACCCAACTGATCTTCA
GCATCTTTTACTTTCACCAGCGTTTCTGGGTGAGCAAAAACAGGAAGGCAAAATGCCGCAAAAAAGGGAA
TAAGGGCGACACGGAAATGTTGAATACTCATACTCTTCCTTTTTCAATATTATTGAAGCATTTATCAGGG
TTATTGTCTCATGAGCGGATACATATTTGAATGTATTTAGAAAAATAAACAAATAGGGGTTCCGCGCACA
TTTCCCCGAAAAGTGCCACCTAAATTGTAAGCGTTAATATTTTGTTAAAATTCGCGTTAAATTTTTGTTA
AATCAGCTCATTTTTTAACCAATAGGCCGAAATCGGCAAAATCCCTTATAAATCAAAAGAATAGACCGAG
ATAGGGT
[37 nt withheld, positions 3998-4034]
AAAGAACGTGGACTCCAACGTCAAAGG
[49 nt withheld, positions 4062-4110]
T
[91 nt withheld, positions 4112-4202]
G
[124 nt withheld, positions 4204-4327]
CCCATTCGCCATTCAGGCTGCGCAACTGTTGGGAAGGGCGATCGGTGCGGGCCTCTTCGCTATTACGCCA
GTCGACCGCCAATTCAATATGGCGTATATGGACTCATGCCAATTCAATATGGTGGATCTGGACCTGTGCC
AATTCAATATGGCGTATATGGACTCGTGCCAATTCAATATGGTGGATCTGGACCCCAGCCAATTCAATAT
GGCGGACTTGGCACCATGCCAATTCAATATGGCGGACCTGGCACTGTGCCAACTGGGGAGGGGTCTACTT
GGCACGGTGCCAAGTTTGAGGAGGGGTCTTGGCCCTGTGCCAAGTCCGCCATATTGAATTGGCATGGTGC
CAATAATGGCGGCCATATTGGCTATATGCCAGGATCAATATATAGGCAATATCCAATATGGCCCTATGCC
AATATGGCTATTGGCCAGGTTCAATACTATGTATTGGCCCTATGCCATATAGTATTCCATATATGGGTTT
TCCTATTGACGTAGATAGCCCCTCCCAATGGGCGGTCCCATATACCATATATGGGGCTTCCTAATACCGC
CCATAGCCACTCCCCCATTGACGTCAATGGTCTCTATATATGGTCTTTCCTATTGACGTCATATGGGCGG
TCCTATTGACGTATATGGCGCCTCCCCCATTGACGTCAATTACGGTAAATGGCCCGCCTGGCTCAATGCC
CATTGACGTCAATAGGACCACCCACCATTGACGTCAATGGGATGGCTCATTGCCCATTCATATCCGTTCT
CACGCCCCCTATTGACGTCAATGACGGTAAATGGCCCACTTGGCAGTACATCAATATCTATTAATAGTAA
CTTGGCAAGTACATTACTATTGGAAGTACGCCAGGGTACATTGGCAGTACTCCCATTGACGTCAATGGCG
GTAAATGGCCCGCGATGGCTGCCAAGTACATCCCCATTGACGTCAATGGGGAGGGGCAATGACGCAAATG
GGCGTTCCATTGACGTAAATGGGCGGTAGGCGTGCCTAATGGGAGGTCTATATAAGCAATGCTCGTTTAG
GGAAC
