>Addgene plasmid #185511 | pCS2-foxd4l1.1-AB1-myc | depositor partial sequence | sequence record 366349 | pCS2-foxd4l1.1-AB1-myc-F-SP6
NNNNNNANNNNNTTTNGNNNNTCCCATCGATTTAAAGCTATGGAGCAAAAGCTCATTTCTGAAGAGGACT
TGAATGAAATGGAGCAAAAGCTCATTTCTGAAGAGGACTTGAATGAAATGGAGCAAAAGCTCATTTCTGA
AGAGGACTTGAATGAAATGGAGCAAAAGCTCATTTCTGAAGAGGACTTGAATGAAATGGAGCAAAAGCTC
ATTTCTGAAGAGGACTTGAATGAAATGGAGAGCTTGGGCGACCTCACCATGGAGCAAAAGCTCATTTCTG
AAGAGGACTTGAATTCAAGGCCTATGAGCTTTAGCCAGGAGTCTGGTGCCCATCATCACCCCCAGGATTA
TGCAGGACTTTCTGATGAGGAGGATGAAGATGATCCCTGCAGCCTAAAGTCACACTTTTACCTACAGCCC
ACACATTCAGTGATGGGGGACAGTGAGATGCTGAGTCCTTCCAAGCTCAGCTGCACTGAAAGTGAGAGTG
ATTCCTCTGGAGAGAGTGAAGGAGGTACTTCTAAAGACTCCTCAACCACCCCAACTGGTAGCAAAGCCAA
AAGGACTCTGGTAAAGCCTCCTTACTCTTACATTGCTCTAATCACCATGGCTATCCTGCAGAGTCCCCAC
AAGAAACTGACTCTCAGTGGCATCTGTGATTTTATCAGCAGCAAGTTCCCTTACTACAAGGACAAGTTCC
CTGCTTGGCAGAATTCCATCAGGCACAACCTGTCCCTTAATGACTGCTTTATTAAAATACCACGGGAACC
AGGAAATCCGGGAAAAGGCAATTATTGGACACTGGACCCTGCTTCTGAGGACATGTTTGATAACGGAAGC
TTCCTTAGANNAGGAAAAGGTTAAGAGGCACCAACAGGAGTTCTTTAAGGATGGACTCATGATGTACAAC
TCTCTGCCTTACTACAGACCCTACAGTGCTATCCAACCTCAGCCAGTGCTCCNG
