>Addgene plasmid #185511 | pCS2-foxd4l1.1-AB1-myc | depositor partial sequence | sequence record 366350 | pCS2-foxd4l1.1-AB1-myc-M13R
NNNNNNNNNNCANNNNCCTCACTAAAGGGAACAAAAGCTGGGTACCGGGCCCAATGCATTGGCGCCGCGG
CCGCGAATTAAAAAACCTCCCACACCTCCCCCTGAACCTGAAACATAAAATGAATGCAATTGTTGTTGTT
AACTTGTTTATTGCAGCTTATAATGGTTACAAATAAAGCAATAGCATCACAAATTTCACAAATAAAGCAT
TTTTTTCACTGCATTCTAGTTGTGGTTTGTCCAAACTCATCAATGTATCTTATCATGTCTGGATCTACGT
AATACGACTCACTATAGTTCTAGATCAGTAACACCCAGGGAATTGTATGAGGTTGTATTGCCTGGCACCC
TGAGTATTGGCTAGCAGAGGGCCAGTGGATAAGTTAAGCACAGCTGGGAGAAGGCAGGAACTTGGCCTCT
GGAATACATGATTATAGTTCCAGTGTGAGTTGAAGCTTTGAATATTTGGCTCTGGCTCCTTGGGTTTCCT
CATGATGTTCTCAATACTGAATGAACATTTGCTCTGTGAATTATTGGGATGGTTATCAGCATCCTGGGCT
TTAAAACCCCTGTGTACCCCCTGGGCAGGGTAAGAAACCTTCCTCTTTATGTCTGGGTAGGGTGCAAGGT
GAGTTGACATGGGCAAGGTCTCTGGTATTGCCATGCATGTCAGTGAAGTCTGCTGGAGCACTGGCTGAGG
TTGGATAGCACTGTAGGGTCTGTAGTAAGGCAGAGAGTTGTACATCATGAGTCCATCCTTAAAGAACTCC
TGTTGGTGCCTCTTAAACCTTTTCCTCCTTCTAAGGAAGCTTCCGTTATCAAACATGTCCTCAGAAGCAG
GGTCCAGTGTCCAATAATTGCCTTTTCCCGGATTTCCTGGTTCCCGTGGTATTTTAATAAAGCAGTCATT
AAGGGACNNNTGTGCCTGATGGAATTCTGCCAAGCNGGNACTTGTCCTTGTAGTAAGGNANN
